>Addgene plasmid #128277 | pMTG8-Amp-FRT | depositor full sequence | sequence record 245709 | pMTG8-Amp-FRT sequence 8666 bps
GACGGATCGGGAGATCTCCCGATCCCCTATGGTGCACTCTCAGTACAATCTGCTCTGATGCCGCATAGTT
AAGCCAGTATCTGCTCCCTGCTTGTGTGTTGGAGGTCGCTGAGTAGTGCGCGAGCAAAATTTAAGCTACA
ACAAGGCAAGGCTTGACCGACAATTGCATGAAGAATCTGCTTAGGGTTAGGCGTTTTGCGCTGCTTCGCG
ATGTACGGGCCAGATATACGCGTTGACATTGATTATTGACTAGTTATTAATAGTAATCAATTACGGGGTC
ATTAGTTCATAGCCCATATATGGAGTTCCGCGTTACATAACTTACGGTAAATGGCCCGCCTGGCTGACCG
CCCAACGACCCCCGCCCATTGACGTCAATAATGACGTATGTTCCCATAGTAACGCCAATAGGGACTTTCC
ATTGACGTCAATGGGTGGAGTATTTACGGTAAACTGCCCACTTGGCAGTACATCAAGTGTATCATATGCC
AAGTACGCCCCCTATTGACGTCAATGACGGTAAATGGCCCGCCTGGCATTATGCCCAGTACATGACCTTA
TGGGACTTTCCTACTTGGCAGTACATCTACGTATTAGTCATCGCTATTACCATGGTGATGCGGTTTTGGC
AGTACATCAATGGGCGTGGATAGCGGTTTGACTCACGGGGATTTCCAAGTCTCCACCCCATTGACGTCAA
TGGGAGTTTGTTTTGGCACCAAAATCAACGGGACTTTCCAAAATGTCGTAACAACTCCGCCCCATTGACG
CAAATGGGCGGTAGGCGTGTACGGTGGGAGGTCTATATAAGCATCCCTATCAGTGATAGAGATCAGATCT
CCCTATCAGTGATAGAGAGCTGTTTTGACCTCCATAGAAGACACCGGGACCGATCCAGCCTCCGGACTCT
AGCGTTTAAACTTAAGCTTGGTACCCGGGGATCCTCTAGGGCCTCTGAGCTATTCCAGAAGTAGTGAAGA
GGCTTTTTTGGAGGCCTAGGCTTTTGCAAAAAGCTCCGGATCGATCCTGAGAACTTCAGGGTGAGTTTGG
GGACCCTTGATTGTTCTTTCTTTTTCGCTATTGTAAAATTCATGTTATATGGAGGGGGCAAAGTTTTCAG
GGTGTTGTTTAGAATGGGAAGATGTCCCTTGTATCACCATGGACCCTCATGATAATTTTGTTTCTTTCAC
TTTCTACTCTGTTGACAACCATTGTCTCCTCTTATTTTCTTTTCATTTTCTGTAACTTTTTCGTTAAACT
TTAGCTTGCATTTGTAACGAATTTTTAAATTCACTTTTGTTTATTTGTCAGATTGTAAGTACTTTCTCTA
ATCACTTTTTTTTCAAGGCAATCAGGGTATATTATATTGTACTTCAGCACAGTTTTAGAGAACAATTGTT
ATAATTAAATGATAAGGTAGAATATTTCTGCATATAAATTCTGGCTGGCGTGGAAATATTCTTATTGGTA
GAAACAACTACATCCTGGTCATCATCCTGCCTTTCTCTTTATGGTTACAATGATATACACTGTTTGAGAT
GAGGATAAAATACTCTGAGTCCAAACCGGGCCCCTCTGCTAACCATGTTCATGCCTTCTTCTTTTTCCTA
CAGGTCCTGCAGGCGCCACCATGGGTTCTAGACTGGACAAGAGCAAAGTCATAAACTCTGCTCTGGAATT
ACTCAATGAAGTCGGTATCGAAGGCCTGACGACAAGGAAACTCGCTCAAAAGCTGGGAGTTGAGCAGCCT
ACCCTGTACTGGCACGTGAAGAACAAGCGGGCCCTGCTCGATGCCCTGGCAATCGAGATGCTGGACAGGC
ATCATACCCACTTCTGCCCCCTGGAAGGCGAGTCATGGCAAGACTTTCTGCGGAACAACGCCAAGTCATT
CCGCTGTGCTCTCCTCTCACATCGCGACGGGGCTAAAGTGCATCTCGGCACCCGCCCAACAGAGAAACAG
TACGAAACCCTGGAAAATCAGCTCGCGTTCCTGTGTCAGCAAGGCTTCTCCCTGGAGAACGCACTGTACG
CTCTGTCCGCCGTGGGCCACTTTACACTGGGCTGCGTATTGGAGGATCAGGAGCATCAAGTAGCAAAAGA
GGAAAGAGAGACACCTACCACCGATTCTATGCCCCCACTTCTGAGACAAGCAATTGAGCTGTTCGACCAT
CAGGGAGCCGAACCTGCCTTCCTTTTCGGCCTGGAACTAATCATATGTGGCCTGGAGAAACAGCTAAAGT
GCGAAAGCGGCGGGCCAAAAAAGAAGAGAAAGGCTAGCGGCGCCGGCGCCTTTTTGGCTACTACACTTGA
ACGTATTGAGAAGAACTTTGTCATTACTGACCCAAGGTTGCCAGATAATCCCATTATATTCGCGTCCGAT
AGTTTCTTGCAGTTGACAGAATATAGCCGTGAAGAAATTTTGGGAAGAAACTGCAGGTTTCTACAAGGTC
CTGAAACTGATCGCGCGACAGTGAGAAAAATTAGAGATGCCATAGATAACCAAACAGAGGTCACTGTTCA
GCTGATTAATTATACAAAGAGTGGTAAAAAGTTCTGGAACCTCTTTCACTTGCAGCCTATGCGAGATCAG
AAGGGAGATGTCCAGTACTTTATTGGGGTTCAGTTGGATGGAACTGAGCATGTCCGAGATGCTGCCGAGA
GAGAGGGCGTGATGCTGGCCAAGAAGACCGCCGAGAACATCGACGAGGCCGCCTGGACCTGGAACGCCTA
CGCCTTCGCCGCCCCCTCCGGCGGCGGCTCCGGAAGCGGAGCTACTAACTTCAGCCTGCTGAAGCAGGCT
GGAGACGTGGAGGAGAACCCTGGACCTATGACTGAATATAAACTTGTGGTAGTTGGAGCTGTTGGCGTAG
GCAAGAGTGCCTTGACGATACAGCTAATTCAGAATCATTTTGTGGACGAATATGATCCAACAATAGAGGA
TTCCTACAGGAAGCAAGTAGTAATTGATGGAGAAACCTGTCTCTTGGATATTCTCGACACAGCAGGTCAA
GAGGAGTACAGTGCAATGAGGGACCAGTACATGAGGACTGGGGAGGGCTTTCTTTGTGTATTTGCCATAA
ATAATACTAAATCATTTGAAGATATTCACCATTATAGAGAACAAATTAAAAGAGTTAAGGACTCTGAAGA
TGTACCTATGGTCCTAGTAGGAAATAAATGTGATTTGCCTTCCAGAACAGTAGACACAAAACAGGCTCAG
GACTTAGCAAGAAGTTATGGAATTCCTTTTATTGAAACATCAGCAAAGACAAGACAGGGTGTTGATGATG
CCTTCTATACATTAGTTCGAGAAATTCGAAAACATAAAGAAAAGATGAGCAAAGATGGTAAAAAGAAGAA
AAAGAAGTCAAAGACAAAGTGTGTAATTATGGGAAGCGGAGCTACTAACTTCAGCCTGCTGAAGCAGGCT
GGAGACGTGGAGGAGAACCCTGGACCTATGGTGAGCAAGGGCGAGGAGCTGTTCACCGGGGTGGTGCCCA
TCCTGGTCGAGCTGGACGGCGACGTAAACGGCCACAAGTTCAGCGTGTCCGGCGAGGGCGAGGGCGATGC
CACCTACGGCAAGCTGACCCTGAAGTTCATCTGCACCACCGGCAAGCTGCCCGTGCCCTGGCCCACCCTC
GTGACCACCCTGACCTACGGCGTGCAGTGCTTCAGCCGCTACCCCGACCACATGAAGCAGCACGACTTCT
TCAAGTCCGCCATGCCCGAAGGCTACGTCCAGGAGCGCACCATCTTCTTCAAGGACGACGGCAACTACAA
GACCCGCGCCGAGGTGAAGTTCGAGGGCGACACCCTGGTGAACCGCATCGAGCTGAAGGGCATCGACTTC
AAGGAGGACGGCAACATCCTGGGGCACAAGCTGGAGTACAACTACAACAGCCACAACGTCTATATCATGG
CCGACAAGCAGAAGAACGGCATCAAGGTGAACTTCAAGATCCGCCACAACATCGAGGACGGCAGCGTGCA
GCTCGCCGACCACTACCAGCAGAACACCCCCATCGGCGACGGCCCCGTGCTGCTGCCCGACAACCACTAC
CTGAGCACCCAGTCCGCCCTGAGCAAAGACCCCAACGAGAAGCGCGATCACATGGTCCTGCTGGAGTTCG
TGACCGCCGCCGGGATCACTCTCGGCATGGACGAGCTGTACAAGTAAACCGGTGCGGCCGCAATCAACCT
CTGGATTACAAAATTTGTGAAAGATTGACTGGTATTCTTAACTATGTTGCTCCTTTTACGCTATGTGGAT
ACGCTGCTTTAATGCCTTTGTATCATGCTATTGCTTCCCGTATGGCTTTCATTTTCTCCTCCTTGTATAA
ATCCTGGTTGCTGTCTCTTTATGAGGAGTTGTGGCCCGTTGTCAGGCAACGTGGCGTGGTGTGCACTGTG
TTTGCTGACGCAACCCCCACTGGTTGGGGCATTGCCACCACCTGTCAGCTCCTTTCCGGGACTTTCGCTT
TCCCCCTCCCTATTGCCACGGCGGAACTCATCGCCGCCTGCCTTGCCCGCTGCTGGACAGGGGCTCGGCT
GTTGGGCACTGACAATTCCGTGGTGTTGTCCTCGAGTCTAGAGGGCCCGTTTAAACCCGCTGATCAGCCT
CGACTGTGCCTTCTAGTTGCCAGCCATCTGTTGTTTGCCCCTCCCCCGTGCCTTCCTTGACCCTGGAAGG
TGCCACTCCCACTGTCCTTTCCTAATAAAATGAGGAAATTGCATCGCATTGTCTGAGTAGGTGTCATTCT
ATTCTGGGGGGTGGGGTGGGGCAGGACAGCAAGGGGGAGGATTGGGAAGACAATAGCAGGCATGCTGGGG
ATGCGGTGGGCTCTATGGCTTCTGAGGCGGAAAGAACCAGCTGGGGCTCTAGGGGGTATCCCC
[124 nt withheld, positions 4894-5017]
C
[91 nt withheld, positions 5019-5109]
AGGGTGATGGTTCACGTACCTAGAAGTTCCTATTCCGAAGTTCCTATTCTCTAGAAAGTATAGGAACTTC
CTTGGCCAAAAAGCCTGAACTCACCGCGACGTCTGTCGAGAAGTTTCTGATCGAAAAGTTCGACAGCGTC
TCCGACCTGATGCAGCTCTCGGAGGGCGAAGAATCTCGTGCTTTCAGCTTCGATGTAGGAGGGCGTGGAT
ATGTCCTGCGGGTAAATAGCTGCGCCGATGGTTTCTACAAAGATCGTTATGTTTATCGGCACTTTGCATC
GGCCGCGCTCCCGATTCCGGAAGTGCTTGACATTGGGGAATTCAGCGAGAGCCTGACCTATTGCATCTCC
CGCCGTGCACAGGGTGTCACGTTGCAAGACCTGCCTGAAACCGAACTGCCCGCTGTTCTGCAGCCGGTCG
CGGAGGCCATGGATGCGATCGCTGCGGCCGATCTTAGCCAGACGAGCGGGTTCGGCCCATTCGGACCGCA
AGGAATCGGTCAATACACTACATGGCGTGATTTCATATGCGCGATTGCTGATCCCCATGTGTATCACTGG
CAAACTGTGATGGACGACACCGTCAGTGCGTCCGTCGCGCAGGCTCTCGATGAGCTGATGCTTTGGGCCG
AGGACTGCCCCGAAGTCCGGCACCTCGTGCACGCGGATTTCGGCTCCAACAATGTCCTGACGGACAATGG
CCGCATAACAGCGGTCATTGACTGGAGCGAGGCGATGTTCGGGGATTCCCAATACGAGGTCGCCAACATC
TTCTTCTGGAGGCCGTGGTTGGCTTGTATGGAGCAGCAGACGCGCTACTTCGAGCGGAGGCATCCGGAGC
TTGCAGGATCGCCGCGGCTCCGGGCGTATATGCTCCGCATTGGTCTTGACCAACTCTATCAGAGCTTGGT
TGACGGCAATTTCGATGATGCAGCTTGGGCGCAGGGTCGATGCGACGCAATCGTCCGATCCGGAGCCGGG
ACTGTCGGGCGTACACAAATCGCCCGCAGAAGCGCGGCCGTCTGGACCGATGGCTGTGTAGAAGTACTCG
CCGATAGTGGAAACCGACGCCCCAGCACTCGTCCGAGGGCAAAGGAATAGCACGTACTACGAGATTTCGA
TTCCACCGCCGCCTTCTATGAAAGGTTGGGCTTCGGAATCGTTTTCCGGGACGCCGGCTGGATGATCCTC
CAGCGCGGGGATCTCATGCTGGAGTTCTTCGCCCACCCCAACTTGTTTATTGCAGCTTATAATGGTTACA
AATAAAGCAATAGCATCACAAATTTCACAAATAAAGCATTTTTTTCACTGCATTCTAGTTGTGGTTTGTC
CAAACTCATCAATGTATCTTATCATGTCTGTATACCGTCGACCTCTAGCTAGAGCTTGGCGTAATCATGG
TCATAGCTGTTTCCTGTGTGAAATTGTTATCCGCTCACAATTCCACACAACATACGAGCCGGAAGCATAA
AGTGTAAAGCCTGGGGTGCCTAATGAGTGAGCTAACTCACATTAATTGCGTTGCGCTCACTGCCCGCTTT
CCAGTCGGGAAACCTGTCGTGCCAGCTGCATTAATGAATCGGCCAACGCGCGGGGAGAGGCGGTTTGCGT
ATTGGGCGCTCTTCCGCTTCCTCGCTCACTGACTCGCTGCGCTCGGTCGTTCGGCTGCGGCGAGCGGTAT
CAGCTCACTCAAAGGCGGTAATACGGTTATCCACAGAATCAGGGGATAACGCAGGAAAGAACATGTGAGC
AAAAGGCCAGCAAAAGGCCAGGAACCGTAAAAAGGCCGCGTTGCTGGCGTTTTTCCATAGGCTCCGCCCC
CCTGACGAGCATCACAAAAATCGACGCTCAAGTCAGAGGTGGCGAAACCCGACAGGACTATAAAGATACC
AGGCGTTTCCCCCTGGAAGCTCCCTCGTGCGCTCTCCTGTTCCGACCCTGCCGCTTACCGGATACCTGTC
CGCCTTTCTCCCTTCGGGAAGCGTGGCGCTTTCTCATAGCTCACGCTGTAGGTATCTCAGTTCGGTGTAG
GTCGTTCGCTCCAAGCTGGGCTGTGTGCACGAACCCCCCGTTCAGCCCGACCGCTGCGCCTTATCCGGTA
ACTATCGTCTTGAGTCCAACCCGGTAAGACACGACTTATCGCCACTGGCAGCAGCCACTGGTAACAGGAT
TAGCAGAGCGAGGTATGTAGGCGGTGCTACAGAGTTCTTGAAGTGGTGGCCTAACTACGGCTACACTAGA
AGGACAGTATTTGGTATCTGCGCTCTGCTGAAGCCAGTTACCTTCGGAAAAAGAGTTGGTAGCTCTTGAT
CCGGCAAACAAACCACCGCTGGTAGCGGTGGTTTTTTTGTTTGCAAGCAGCAGATTACGCGCAGAAAAAA
AGGATCTCAAGAAGATCCTTTGATCTTTTCTACGGGGTCTGACGCTCAGTGGAACGAAAACTCACGTTAA
GGGATTTTGGTCATGAGATTATCAAAAAGGATCTTCACCTAGATCCTTTTAAATTAAAAATGAAGTTTTA
AATCAATCTAAAGTATATATGAGTAAACTTGGTCTGACAGTTACCAATGCTTAATCAGTGAGGCACCTAT
CTCAGCGATCTGTCTATTTCGTTCATCCATAGTTGCCTGACTCCCCGTCGTGTAGATAACTACGATACGG
GAGGGCTTACCATCTGGCCCCAGTGCTGCAATGATACCGCGAGACCCACGCTCACCGGCTCCAGATTTAT
CAGCAATAAACCAGCCAGCCGGAAGGGCCGAGCGCAGAAGTGGTCCTGCAACTTTATCCGCCTCCATCCA
GTCTATTAATTGTTGCCGGGAAGCTAGAGTAAGTAGTTCGCCAGTTAATAGTTTGCGCAACGTTGTTGCC
ATTGCTACAGGCATCGTGGTGTCACGCTCGTCGTTTGGTATGGCTTCATTCAGCTCCGGTTCCCAACGAT
CAAGGCGAGTTACATGATCCCCCATGTTGTGCAAAAAAGCGGTTAGCTCCTTCGGTCCTCCGATCGTTGT
CAGAAGTAAGTTGGCCGCAGTGTTATCACTCATGGTTATGGCAGCACTGCATAATTCTCTTACTGTCATG
CCATCCGTAAGATGCTTTTCTGTGACTGGTGAGTACTCAACCAAGTCATTCTGAGAATAGTGTATGCGGC
GACCGAGTTGCTCTTGCCCGGCGTCAATACGGGATAATACCGCGCCACATAGCAGAACTTTAAAAGTGCT
CATCATTGGAAAACGTTCTTCGGGGCGAAAACTCTCAAGGATCTTACCGCTGTTGAGATCCAGTTCGATG
TAACCCACTCGTGCACCCAACTGATCTTCAGCATCTTTTACTTTCACCAGCGTTTCTGGGTGAGCAAAAA
CAGGAAGGCAAAATGCCGCAAAAAAGGGAATAAGGGCGACACGGAAATGTTGAATACTCATACTCTTCCT
TTTTCAATATTATTGAAGCATTTATCAGGGTTATTGTCTCATGAGCGGATACATATTTGAATGTATTTAG
AAAAATAAACAAATAGGGGTTCCGCGCACATTTCCCCGAAAAGTGCCACCTGACGTC
Features (pLannotate 1.2.2; 28 found; start..end, strand, type, name):
     28..80      -  misc_feature   bom (fragment): basis of mobility region from pBR322
    235..614     +  enhancer       CMV enhancer: human cytomegalovirus immediate early enhancer
    615..813     +  promoter       CMV promoter: human cytomegalovirus (CMV) immediate early promoter
    812..833     +  promoter       PLtetO-1 promoter (fragment): modified phage lambda PL promoter with tet operator sites (Lutz and Bujard, 1997)
    839..858     +  promoter       tight TRE promoter (fragment): Tet-responsive promoter PTight, consisting of seven tet operator sequences followed by the minimal CMV promoter
    925..949     +  misc_feature   MCS (fragment): pUC18/19 multiple cloning site
    950..1010    +  promoter       SV40 promoter (fragment): SV40 early promoter
   1041..1613    +  intron         β-globin intron: intron from rabbit β-globin gene
   1637..2256    +  CDS            rtTA3 (fragment): reverse tetracycline transactivator 3 activates expression from Tet-responsive promoters in the presence of doxycycline
   2255..2273    +  CDS            SV40 NLS (fragment): nuclear localization signal of SV40 (simian virus 40) large T antigen
   2315..2632    +  CDS            miniSOG: miniSOG is a basic (constitutively fluorescent) cyan fluorescent protein published in 2011, derived from Arabidopsis thaliana. It requires the cofactor flavin for fluorescence.
   2828..3391    +  CDS            K-Ras (G12V): human oncoprotein generated by the G12V mutation in the small GTPase K-Ras
   3458..4177    +  CDS            EGFP: the original enhanced GFP (Yang et al., 1996) mammalian codon-optimized
   4192..4580    +  misc_feature   WPRE: woodchuck hepatitis virus posttranscriptional regulatory element
   4624..4848    +  polyA_signal   bGH poly(A) signal: bovine growth hormone polyadenylation signal
   4852..4873    +  promoter       SV40 promoter (fragment): SV40 enhancer and early promoter
   4894..5127    +  rep_origin     f1 ori (fragment) (sequence partly withheld): f1 bacteriophage origin of replication; arrow indicates direction of (+) strand synthesis
   5132..5179    +  protein_bind   FRT: FLP-mediated recombination occurs in the 8-bp core sequence TCTAGAAA (Turan and Bode, 2011). FLP recombinase from the Saccharomyces cerevisiae 2μ plasmid
   5187..6209    +  CDS            HygR: aminoglycoside phosphotransferase from E. coli; aph(4)-Ia; confers resistance to hygromycin
   6219..6344    +  CDS            ble (fragment): BLE_KLEPN - Experimental evidence at protein level: Swiss-Prot protein existence level 1. Binding protein with a strong affinity to the bleomycin family of antibiotics. Binds to CL990; an antimitotic-antibiotic compound. From Klebsiella pneumoniae.
   6339..6460    +  polyA_signal   SV40 poly(A) signal: SV40 polyadenylation signal
   6533..6549    -  protein_bind   lac operator: The lac repressor binds to the lac operator to inhibit transcription in E. coli. This inhibition can be relieved by adding lactose or isopropyl-β-D-thiogalactopyranoside (IPTG). lac repressor encoded by lacI
   6557..6587    -  promoter       lac promoter: promoter for the E. coli lac operon
   6602..6623    -  protein_bind   CAP binding site: CAP binding activates transcription in the presence of cAMP. E. coli catabolite activator protein
   6636..6728    -  CDS            lacI (fragment): lac repressor; lacI; The lac repressor binds to the lac operator to inhibit transcription in E. coli. This inhibition can be relieved by adding lactose or isopropyl-β-D-thiogalactopyranoside (IPTG).
   6911..7499    -  rep_origin     ori: high-copy-number ColE1/pMB1/pBR322/pUC origin of replication
   7670..8530    -  CDS            AmpR: β-lactamase; bla; confers resistance to ampicillin, carbenicillin, and related antibiotics
   8531..8635    -  promoter       AmpR promoter: bla
