>Addgene plasmid #128277 | pMTG8-Amp-FRT | addgene full sequence | sequence record 251922 | Addgene NGS Result
GACATTGATTATTGACTAGTTATTAATAGTAATCAATTACGGGGTCATTAGTTCATAGCCCATATATGGA
GTTCCGCGTTACATAACTTACGGTAAATGGCCCGCCTGGCTGACCGCCCAACGACCCCCGCCCATTGACG
TCAATAATGACGTATGTTCCCATAGTAACGCCAATAGGGACTTTCCATTGACGTCAATGGGTGGAGTATT
TACGGTAAACTGCCCACTTGGCAGTACATCAAGTGTATCATATGCCAAGTACGCCCCCTATTGACGTCAA
TGACGGTAAATGGCCCGCCTGGCATTATGCCCAGTACATGACCTTATGGGACTTTCCTACTTGGCAGTAC
ATCTACGTATTAGTCATCGCTATTACCATGGTGATGCGGTTTTGGCAGTACATCAATGGGCGTGGATAGC
GGTTTGACTCACGGGGATTTCCAAGTCTCCACCCCATTGACGTCAATGGGAGTTTGTTTTGGCACCAAAA
TCAACGGGACTTTCCAAAATGTCGTAACAACTCCGCCCCATTGACGCAAATGGGCGGTAGGCGTGTACGG
TGGGAGGTCTATATAAGCATCCCTATCAGTGATAGAGATCAGATCTCCCTATCAGTGATAGAGAGCTGTT
TTGACCTCCATAGAAGACACCGGGACCGATCCAGCCTCCGGACTCTAGCGTTTAAACTTAAGCTTGGTAC
CCGGGGATCCTCTAGGGCCTCTGAGCTATTCCAGAAGTAGTGAAGAGGCTTTTTTGGAGGCCTAGGCTTT
TGCAAAAAGCTCCGGATCGATCCTGAGAACTTCAGGGTGAGTTTGGGGACCCTTGATTGTTCTTTCTTTT
TCGCTATTGTAAAATTCATGTTATATGGAGGGGGCAAAGTTTTCAGGGTGTTGTTTAGAATGGGAAGATG
TCCCTTGTATCACCATGGACCCTCATGATAATTTTGTTTCTTTCACTTTCTACTCTGTTGACAACCATTG
TCTCCTCTTATTTTCTTTTCATTTTCTGTAACTTTTTCGTTAAACTTTAGCTTGCATTTGTAACGAATTT
TTAAATTCACTTTTGTTTATTTGTCAGATTGTAAGTACTTTCTCTAATCACTTTTTTTTCAAGGCAATCA
GGGTATATTATATTGTACTTCAGCACAGTTTTAGAGAACAATTGTTATAATTAAATGATAAGGTAGAATA
TTTCTGCATATAAATTCTGGCTGGCGTGGAAATATTCTTATTGGTAGAAACAACTACATCCTGGTCATCA
TCCTGCCTTTCTCTTTATGGTTACAATGATATACACTGTTTGAGATGAGGATAAAATACTCTGAGTCCAA
ACCGGGCCCCTCTGCTAACCATGTTCATGCCTTCTTCTTTTTCCTACAGGTCCTGCAGGCGCCACCATGG
GTTCTAGACTGGACAAGAGCAAAGTCATAAACTCTGCTCTGGAATTACTCAATGAAGTCGGTATCGAAGG
CCTGACGACAAGGAAACTCGCTCAAAAGCTGGGAGTTGAGCAGCCTACCCTGTACTGGCACGTGAAGAAC
AAGCGGGCCCTGCTCGATGCCCTGGCAATCGAGATGCTGGACAGGCATCATACCCACTTCTGCCCCCTGG
AAGGCGAGTCATGGCAAGACTTTCTGCGGAACAACGCCAAGTCATTCCGCTGTGCTCTCCTCTCACATCG
CGACGGGGCTAAAGTGCATCTCGGCACCCGCCCAACAGAGAAACAGTACGAAACCCTGGAAAATCAGCTC
GCGTTCCTGTGTCAGCAAGGCTTCTCCCTGGAGAACGCACTGTACGCTCTGTCCGCCGTGGGCCACTTTA
CACTGGGCTGCGTATTGGAGGATCAGGAGCATCAAGTAGCAAAAGAGGAAAGAGAGACACCTACCACCGA
TTCTATGCCCCCACTTCTGAGACAAGCAATTGAGCTGTTCGACCATCAGGGAGCCGAACCTGCCTTCCTT
TTCGGCCTGGAACTAATCATATGTGGCCTGGAGAAACAGCTAAAGTGCGAAAGCGGCGGGCCAAAAAAGA
AGAGAAAGGCTAGCGGCGCCGGCGCCTTTTTGGCTACTACACTTGAACGTATTGAGAAGAACTTTGTCAT
TACTGACCCAAGGTTGCCAGATAATCCCATTATATTCGCGTCCGATAGTTTCTTGCAGTTGACAGAATAT
AGCCGTGAAGAAATTTTGGGAAGAAACTGCAGGTTTCTACAAGGTCCTGAAACTGATCGCGCGACAGTGA
GAAAAATTAGAGATGCCATAGATAACCAAACAGAGGTCACTGTTCAGCTGATTAATTATACAAAGAGTGG
TAAAAAGTTCTGGAACCTCTTTCACTTGCAGCCTATGCGAGATCAGAAGGGAGATGTCCAGTACTTTATT
GGGGTTCAGTTGGATGGAACTGAGCATGTCCGAGATGCTGCCGAGAGAGAGGGCGTGATGCTGGCCAAGA
AGACCGCCGAGAACATCGACGAGGCCGCCTGGACCTGGAACGCCTACGCCTTCGCCGCCCCCTCCGGCGG
CGGCTCCGGAAGCGGAGCTACTAACTTCAGCCTGCTGAAGCAGGCTGGAGACGTGGAGGAGAACCCTGGA
CCTATGACTGAATATAAACTTGTGGTAGTTGGAGCTGTTGGCGTAGGCAAGAGTGCCTTGACGATACAGC
TAATTCAGAATCATTTTGTGGACGAATATGATCCAACAATAGAGGATTCCTACAGGAAGCAAGTAGTAAT
TGATGGAGAAACCTGTCTCTTGGATATTCTCGACACAGCAGGTCAAGAGGAGTACAGTGCAATGAGGGAC
CAGTACATGAGGACTGGGGAGGGCTTTCTTTGTGTATTTGCCATAAATAATACTAAATCATTTGAAGATA
TTCACCATTATAGAGAACAAATTAAAAGAGTTAAGGACTCTGAAGATGTACCTATGGTCCTAGTAGGAAA
TAAATGTGATTTGCCTTCCAGAACAGTAGACACAAAACAGGCTCAGGACTTAGCAAGAAGTTATGGAATT
CCTTTTATTGAAACATCAGCAAAGACAAGACAGGGTGTTGATGATGCCTTCTATACATTAGTTCGAGAAA
TTCGAAAACATAAAGAAAAGATGAGCAAAGATGGTAAAAAGAAGAAAAAGAAGTCAAAGACAAAGTGTGT
AATTATGGGAAGCGGAGCTACTAACTTCAGCCTGCTGAAGCAGGCTGGAGACGTGGAGGAGAACCCTGGA
CCTATGGTGAGCAAGGGCGAGGAGCTGTTCACCGGGGTGGTGCCCATCCTGGTCGAGCTGGACGGCGACG
TAAACGGCCACAAGTTCAGCGTGTCCGGCGAGGGCGAGGGCGATGCCACCTACGGCAAGCTGACCCTGAA
GTTCATCTGCACCACCGGCAAGCTGCCCGTGCCCTGGCCCACCCTCGTGACCACCCTGACCTACGGCGTG
CAGTGCTTCAGCCGCTACCCCGACCACATGAAGCAGCACGACTTCTTCAAGTCCGCCATGCCCGAAGGCT
ACGTCCAGGAGCGCACCATCTTCTTCAAGGACGACGGCAACTACAAGACCCGCGCCGAGGTGAAGTTCGA
GGGCGACACCCTGGTGAACCGCATCGAGCTGAAGGGCATCGACTTCAAGGAGGACGGCAACATCCTGGGG
CACAAGCTGGAGTACAACTACAACAGCCACAACGTCTATATCATGGCCGACAAGCAGAAGAACGGCATCA
AGGTGAACTTCAAGATCCGCCACAACATCGAGGACGGCAGCGTGCAGCTCGCCGACCACTACCAGCAGAA
CACCCCCATCGGCGACGGCCCCGTGCTGCTGCCCGACAACCACTACCTGAGCACCCAGTCCGCCCTGAGC
AAAGACCCCAACGAGAAGCGCGATCACATGGTCCTGCTGGAGTTCGTGACCGCCGCCGGGATCACTCTCG
GCATGGACGAGCTGTACAAGTAAACCGGTGCGGCCGCAATCAACCTCTGGATTACAAAATTTGTGAAAGA
TTGACTGGTATTCTTAACTATGTTGCTCCTTTTACGCTATGTGGATACGCTGCTTTAATGCCTTTGTATC
ATGCTATTGCTTCCCGTATGGCTTTCATTTTCTCCTCCTTGTATAAATCCTGGTTGCTGTCTCTTTATGA
GGAGTTGTGGCCCGTTGTCAGGCAACGTGGCGTGGTGTGCACTGTGTTTGCTGACGCAACCCCCACTGGT
TGGGGCATTGCCACCACCTGTCAGCTCCTTTCCGGGACTTTCGCTTTCCCCCTCCCTATTGCCACGGCGG
AACTCATCGCCGCCTGCCTTGCCCGCTGCTGGACAGGGGCTCGGCTGTTGGGCACTGACAATTCCGTGGT
GTTGTCCTCGAGTCTAGAGGGCCCGTTTAAACCCGCTGATCAGCCTCGACTGTGCCTTCTAGTTGCCAGC
CATCTGTTGTTTGCCCCTCCCCCGTGCCTTCCTTGACCCTGGAAGGTGCCACTCCCACTGTCCTTTCCTA
ATAAAATGAGGAAATTGCATCGCATTGTCTGAGTAGGTGTCATTCTATTCTGGGGGGTGGGGTGGGGCAG
GACAGCAAGGGGGAGGATTGGGAAGACAATAGCAGGCATGCTGGGGATGCGGTGGGCTCTATGGCTTCTG
AGGCGGAAAGAACCAGCTGGGGCTCTAGGGGGTATCCCC
[124 nt withheld, positions 4660-4783]
C
[91 nt withheld, positions 4785-4875]
AGGGTGATGGTTCACGTACCTAGAAGTTCCTATTCCGAAGTTCCTATTCTCTAGAAAGTATAGGAACTTC
CTTGGCCAAAAAGCCTGAACTCACCGCGACGTCTGTCGAGAAGTTTCTGATCGAAAAGTTCGACAGCGTC
TCCGACCTGATGCAGCTCTCGGAGGGCGAAGAATCTCGTGCTTTCAGCTTCGATGTAGGAGGGCGTGGAT
ATGTCCTGCGGGTAAATAGCTGCGCCGATGGTTTCTACAAAGATCGTTATGTTTATCGGCACTTTGCATC
GGCCGCGCTCCCGATTCCGGAAGTGCTTGACATTGGGGAATTCAGCGAGAGCCTGACCTATTGCATCTCC
CGCCGTGCACAGGGTGTCACGTTGCAAGACCTGCCTGAAACCGAACTGCCCGCTGTTCTGCAGCCGGTCG
CGGAGGCCATGGATGCGATCGCTGCGGCCGATCTTAGCCAGACGAGCGGGTTCGGCCCATTCGGACCGCA
AGGAATCGGTCAATACACTACATGGCGTGATTTCATATGCGCGATTGCTGATCCCCATGTGTATCACTGG
CAAACTGTGATGGACGACACCGTCAGTGCGTCCGTCGCGCAGGCTCTCGATGAGCTGATGCTTTGGGCCG
AGGACTGCCCCGAAGTCCGGCACCTCGTGCACGCGGATTTCGGCTCCAACAATGTCCTGACGGACAATGG
CCGCATAACAGCGGTCATTGACTGGAGCGAGGCGATGTTCGGGGATTCCCAATACGAGGTCGCCAACATC
TTCTTCTGGAGGCCGTGGTTGGCTTGTATGGAGCAGCAGACGCGCTACTTCGAGCGGAGGCATCCGGAGC
TTGCAGGATCGCCGCGGCTCCGGGCGTATATGCTCCGCATTGGTCTTGACCAACTCTATCAGAGCTTGGT
TGACGGCAATTTCGATGATGCAGCTTGGGCGCAGGGTCGATGCGACGCAATCGTCCGATCCGGAGCCGGG
ACTGTCGGGCGTACACAAATCGCCCGCAGAAGCGCGGCCGTCTGGACCGATGGCTGTGTAGAAGTACTCG
CCGATAGTGGAAACCGACGCCCCAGCACTCGTCCGAGGGCAAAGGAATAGCACGTACTACGAGATTTCGA
TTCCACCGCCGCCTTCTATGAAAGGTTGGGCTTCGGAATCGTTTTCCGGGACGCCGGCTGGATGATCCTC
CAGCGCGGGGATCTCATGCTGGAGTTCTTCGCCCACCCCAACTTGTTTATTGCAGCTTATAATGGTTACA
AATAAAGCAATAGCATCACAAATTTCACAAATAAAGCATTTTTTTCACTGCATTCTAGTTGTGGTTTGTC
CAAACTCATCAATGTATCTTATCATGTCTGTATACCGTCGACCTCTAGCTAGAGCTTGGCGTAATCATGG
TCATAGCTGTTTCCTGTGTGAAATTGTTATCCGCTCACAATTCCACACAACATACGAGCCGGAAGCATAA
AGTGTAAAGCCTGGGGTGCCTAATGAGTGAGCTAACTCACATTAATTGCGTTGCGCTCACTGCCCGCTTT
CCAGTCGGGAAACCTGTCGTGCCAGCTGCATTAATGAATCGGCCAACGCGCGGGGAGAGGCGGTTTGCGT
ATTGGGCGCTCTTCCGCTTCCTCGCTCACTGACTCGCTGCGCTCGGTCGTTCGGCTGCGGCGAGCGGTAT
CAGCTCACTCAAAGGCGGTAATACGGTTATCCACAGAATCAGGGGATAACGCAGGAAAGAACATGTGAGC
AAAAGGCCAGCAAAAGGCCAGGAACCGTAAAAAGGCCGCGTTGCTGGCGTTTTTCCATAGGCTCCGCCCC
CCTGACGAGCATCACAAAAATCGACGCTCAAGTCAGAGGTGGCGAAACCCGACAGGACTATAAAGATACC
AGGCGTTTCCCCCTGGAAGCTCCCTCGTGCGCTCTCCTGTTCCGACCCTGCCGCTTACCGGATACCTGTC
CGCCTTTCTCCCTTCGGGAAGCGTGGCGCTTTCTCATAGCTCACGCTGTAGGTATCTCAGTTCGGTGTAG
GTCGTTCGCTCCAAGCTGGGCTGTGTGCACGAACCCCCCGTTCAGCCCGACCGCTGCGCCTTATCCGGTA
ACTATCGTCTTGAGTCCAACCCGGTAAGACACGACTTATCGCCACTGGCAGCAGCCACTGGTAACAGGAT
TAGCAGAGCGAGGTATGTAGGCGGTGCTACAGAGTTCTTGAAGTGGTGGCCTAACTACGGCTACACTAGA
AGAACAGTATTTGGTATCTGCGCTCTGCTGAAGCCAGTTACCTTCGGAAAAAGAGTTGGTAGCTCTTGAT
CCGGCAAACAAACCACCGCTGGTAGCGGTGGTTTTTTTGTTTGCAAGCAGCAGATTACGCGCAGAAAAAA
AGGATCTCAAGAAGATCCTTTGATCTTTTCTACGGGGTCTGACGCTCAGTGGAACGAAAACTCACGTTAA
GGGATTTTGGTCATGAGATTATCAAAAAGGATCTTCACCTAGATCCTTTTAAATTAAAAATGAAGTTTTA
AATCAATCTAAAGTATATATGAGTAAACTTGGTCTGACAGTTACCAATGCTTAATCAGTGAGGCACCTAT
CTCAGCGATCTGTCTATTTCGTTCATCCATAGTTGCCTGACTCCCCGTCGTGTAGATAACTACGATACGG
GAGGGCTTACCATCTGGCCCCAGTGCTGCAATGATACCGCGAGACCCACGCTCACCGGCTCCAGATTTAT
CAGCAATAAACCAGCCAGCCGGAAGGGCCGAGCGCAGAAGTGGTCCTGCAACTTTATCCGCCTCCATCCA
GTCTATTAATTGTTGCCGGGAAGCTAGAGTAAGTAGTTCGCCAGTTAATAGTTTGCGCAACGTTGTTGCC
ATTGCTACAGGCATCGTGGTGTCACGCTCGTCGTTTGGTATGGCTTCATTCAGCTCCGGTTCCCAACGAT
CAAGGCGAGTTACATGATCCCCCATGTTGTGCAAAAAAGCGGTTAGCTCCTTCGGTCCTCCGATCGTTGT
CAGAAGTAAGTTGGCCGCAGTGTTATCACTCATGGTTATGGCAGCACTGCATAATTCTCTTACTGTCATG
CCATCCGTAAGATGCTTTTCTGTGACTGGTGAGTACTCAACCAAGTCATTCTGAGAATAGTGTATGCGGC
GACCGAGTTGCTCTTGCCCGGCGTCAATACGGGATAATACCGCGCCACATAGCAGAACTTTAAAAGTGCT
CATCATTGGAAAACGTTCTTCGGGGCGAAAACTCTCAAGGATCTTACCGCTGTTGAGATCCAGTTCGATG
TAACCCACTCGTGCACCCAACTGATCTTCAGCATCTTTTACTTTCACCAGCGTTTCTGGGTGAGCAAAAA
CAGGAAGGCAAAATGCCGCAAAAAAGGGAATAAGGGCGACACGGAAATGTTGAATACTCATACTCTTCCT
TTTTCAATATTATTGAAGCATTTATCAGGGTTATTGTCTCATGAGCGGATACATATTTGAATGTATTTAG
AAAAATAAACAAATAGGGGTTCCGCGCACATTTCCCCGAAAAGTGCCACCTGACGTCGACGGATCGGGAG
ATCTCCCGATCCCCTATGGTGCACTCTCAGTACAATCTGCTCTGATGCCGCATAGTTAAGCCAGTATCTG
CTCCCTGCTTGTGTGTTGGAGGTCGCTGAGTAGTGCGCGAGCAAAATTTAAGCTACAACAAGGCAAGGCT
TGACCGACAATTGCATGAAGAATCTGCTTAGGGTTAGGCGTTTTGCGCTGCTTCGCGATGTACGGGCCAG
ATATACGCGTT
Features (pLannotate 1.2.2; 28 found; start..end, strand, type, name):
      1..380     +  enhancer       CMV enhancer: human cytomegalovirus immediate early enhancer
    381..579     +  promoter       CMV promoter: human cytomegalovirus (CMV) immediate early promoter
    578..599     +  promoter       PLtetO-1 promoter (fragment): modified phage lambda PL promoter with tet operator sites (Lutz and Bujard, 1997)
    605..624     +  promoter       tight TRE promoter (fragment): Tet-responsive promoter PTight, consisting of seven tet operator sequences followed by the minimal CMV promoter
    691..715     +  misc_feature   MCS (fragment): pUC18/19 multiple cloning site
    716..776     +  promoter       SV40 promoter (fragment): SV40 early promoter
    807..1379    +  intron         β-globin intron: intron from rabbit β-globin gene
   1403..2022    +  CDS            rtTA3 (fragment): reverse tetracycline transactivator 3 activates expression from Tet-responsive promoters in the presence of doxycycline
   2021..2039    +  CDS            SV40 NLS (fragment): nuclear localization signal of SV40 (simian virus 40) large T antigen
   2081..2398    +  CDS            miniSOG: miniSOG is a basic (constitutively fluorescent) cyan fluorescent protein published in 2011, derived from Arabidopsis thaliana. It requires the cofactor flavin for fluorescence.
   2594..3157    +  CDS            K-Ras (G12V): human oncoprotein generated by the G12V mutation in the small GTPase K-Ras
   3224..3943    +  CDS            EGFP: the original enhanced GFP (Yang et al., 1996) mammalian codon-optimized
   3958..4346    +  misc_feature   WPRE: woodchuck hepatitis virus posttranscriptional regulatory element
   4390..4614    +  polyA_signal   bGH poly(A) signal: bovine growth hormone polyadenylation signal
   4618..4639    +  promoter       SV40 promoter (fragment): SV40 enhancer and early promoter
   4660..4893    +  rep_origin     f1 ori (fragment) (sequence partly withheld): f1 bacteriophage origin of replication; arrow indicates direction of (+) strand synthesis
   4898..4945    +  protein_bind   FRT: FLP-mediated recombination occurs in the 8-bp core sequence TCTAGAAA (Turan and Bode, 2011). FLP recombinase from the Saccharomyces cerevisiae 2μ plasmid
   4953..5975    +  CDS            HygR: aminoglycoside phosphotransferase from E. coli; aph(4)-Ia; confers resistance to hygromycin
   5985..6110    +  CDS            ble (fragment): BLE_KLEPN - Experimental evidence at protein level: Swiss-Prot protein existence level 1. Binding protein with a strong affinity to the bleomycin family of antibiotics. Binds to CL990; an antimitotic-antibiotic compound. From Klebsiella pneumoniae.
   6105..6226    +  polyA_signal   SV40 poly(A) signal: SV40 polyadenylation signal
   6299..6315    -  protein_bind   lac operator: The lac repressor binds to the lac operator to inhibit transcription in E. coli. This inhibition can be relieved by adding lactose or isopropyl-β-D-thiogalactopyranoside (IPTG). lac repressor encoded by lacI
   6323..6353    -  promoter       lac promoter: promoter for the E. coli lac operon
   6368..6389    -  protein_bind   CAP binding site: CAP binding activates transcription in the presence of cAMP. E. coli catabolite activator protein
   6402..6494    -  CDS            lacI (fragment): lac repressor; lacI; The lac repressor binds to the lac operator to inhibit transcription in E. coli. This inhibition can be relieved by adding lactose or isopropyl-β-D-thiogalactopyranoside (IPTG).
   6677..7265    -  rep_origin     ori: high-copy-number ColE1/pMB1/pBR322/pUC origin of replication
   7436..8296    -  CDS            AmpR: β-lactamase; bla; confers resistance to ampicillin, carbenicillin, and related antibiotics
   8297..8401    -  promoter       AmpR promoter: bla
   8460..8512    -  misc_feature   bom (fragment): basis of mobility region from pBR322
