[The description below was written by a language model from this plasmid's Addgene catalogue record and pLannotate feature annotations shown in this document.]
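Description:
pMTG8-Amp-FRT is an 8,666 bp mammalian expression and synthetic-biology plasmid built on the pMTG05-Amp-FRT backbone. It carries the TIP-LITer2.0-KRAS(G12V) optogenetic negative-feedback gene circuit. It is propagated in E. coli through a high-copy ColE1/pUC-type origin with ampicillin selection (AmpR with its bla promoter). An FRT site lies directly upstream of a hygromycin resistance coding sequence that has no annotated promoter of its own and is followed by an SV40 poly(A) signal. This layout is typical of vectors designed for FLP-mediated integration into a genomic FRT landing site, where correct insertion activates hygromycin resistance. The record itself lists only hygromycin as the mammalian marker and does not name a host cell line.

The payload is a single transcription unit driven by the CMV enhancer/promoter modified with two tet operator sites, which the annotation software picks up as short PLtetO-1 and TRE fragments. A rabbit β-globin intron follows, and then one open reading frame encoding TetR-LOV-TIP, KRAS(G12V) and EGFP, described as separated by P2A self-cleaving peptides. A WPRE and a bGH poly(A) signal close the unit. The features labelled "rtTA3 fragment" and "miniSOG" most likely reflect homology to the TetR moiety and the LOV domain rather than those named parts, and a partial SV40 NLS is annotated between them.

Because TetR represses its own promoter, the circuit is autoregulatory. According to the deposit description, the LOV domain and the tet-inhibiting peptide make this repression responsive to light, so illumination tunes expression while the feedback limits cell-to-cell noise. Oncogenic KRAS(G12V) is co-expressed as the functional output, with EGFP as the fluorescent readout. The depositor and sequencing-verified records show the same features with different start coordinates.
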