Addgene plasmid #128277: pMTG8-Amp-FRT
Purpose: TIP-LITer2.0-KRAS(G12V) gene circuit with the following architecture: CMV-TetOx2-TetR-LOV-TIP-P2A-KRAS(G12V)-P2AGFP
Depositing lab: Gabor Balazsi. Depositing organization: Stony Brook University. Publication: Noise-reducing optogenetic negative-feedback gene circuits in human cells. Guinn MT, Balazsi G. Nucleic Acids Res. 2019 Jul 3. pii: 5527975. doi: 10.1093/nar/gkz556. PubMed 31269201.
Backbone
  Vector backbone: pMTG05-Amp-FRT
  Vector type: Mammalian Expression, Synthetic Biology
  Selectable markers: Hygromycin
Growth in bacteria
  Bacterial resistance: Ampicillin, 100 μg/mL
  Growth temperature: 37°C
  Growth strain: DH5alpha
  Copy number: Unknown
Gene/Insert 1
  Gene/Insert name: TetR-LOV-TIP (alt name: Tetracycline repressor, Light-oxygen-voltage-sensing domain, tet-inhibiting peptide)
  Species: Synthetic
  Promoter: CMV
  Cloning method: Gibson Cloning
  Sequencing primers: 5′ tttttggctactacacttg
Gene/Insert 2
  Gene/Insert name: EGFP
  Species: Synthetic
  Promoter: CMV
  Cloning method: Gibson Cloning
  Sequencing primers: 5′ CCTACGGCAAGCTGACCCTGAA
Gene/Insert 3
  Gene/Insert name: KRAS(G12V)
  Species: Synthetic
  Promoter: CMV
  Cloning method: Gibson Cloning
  Sequencing primers: 5′ gtccagtactttattggggt
Terms and licenses: Academic/Nonprofit Terms; Industry Terms: Not Available to Industry
Depositor comments: Additional relevant information can be found from this publication: Nevozhay et al Nat Commun. 2013 Feb 5;4:1451. doi: 10.1038/ncomms2471
How to cite: pMTG8-Amp-FRT was a gift from Gabor Balazsi (Addgene plasmid # 128277 ; http://n2t.net/addgene:128277 ; RRID:Addgene_128277)
